Addgene plasmid #209370: pUBQ10-GW
Purpose: (Empty Backbone) Gateway cloning compatible binary vector for agrobacterium mediated transformation. MCS upstream of gateway, driven by UBQ10 promoter
Depositing lab: Lucia Strader. Depositing organization: Washington University in Saint Louis. Publication: Gateway-compatible tissue-specific vectors for plant transformation. Michniewicz M, Frick EM, Strader LC. BMC Res Notes. 2015 Mar 3;8:63. doi: 10.1186/s13104-015-1010-6. PubMed 25884475.
Backbone
  Vector backbone: pMCS:GW
  Vector type: Plant Expression
  Selectable markers: Basta
Growth in bacteria
  Bacterial resistance: Chloramphenicol and Kanamycin, 25 & 50 μg/mL
  Growth temperature: 37°C
  Growth strain: ccdB Survival
  Copy number: High Copy
Gene/Insert
  Gene/Insert name: None
Terms and licenses: Academic/Nonprofit Terms; Industry Terms: Not Available to Industry
How to cite: pUBQ10-GW was a gift from Lucia Strader (Addgene plasmid # 209370 ; http://n2t.net/addgene:209370 ; RRID:Addgene_209370)
