[The description below was written by a language model from this plasmid's Addgene catalogue record and pLannotate feature annotations shown in this document.]
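Description:
pUBQ10-GW is an empty Gateway-compatible binary vector for Agrobacterium-mediated plant transformation, built on the pMCS:GW backbone, which carries a multiple cloning site upstream of a Gateway destination cassette. According to the catalogue entry, the UBQ10 promoter drives expression of whatever is recombined into that cassette. The feature table does not annotate this promoter. An unannotated stretch lies between the plant selection cassette and attR1, where such a promoter would be expected to sit, but that placement is an inference rather than something the record states.

The T-DNA is bounded by nopaline-type left and right border repeats. Near the left border is a plant selection unit in which the bar gene (phosphinothricin acetyltransferase) is expressed from the mannopine synthase promoter and terminator, giving Basta (glufosinate) resistance in transformed plants. The destination cassette consists of attR1 and attR2 flanking a chloramphenicol acetyltransferase gene and the ccdB toxin gene, and it is followed by the octopine synthase terminator. An LR reaction with an entry clone replaces the cat–ccdB segment with the gene of interest, placing it between the promoter and the OCS terminator. ccdB then counter-selects against unrecombined vector in standard E. coli strains, which is why the empty plasmid is maintained in a ccdB-tolerant strain.

Outside the T-DNA, a ColE1/pMB1-type origin with the bom site supports high-copy replication in E. coli. The pVS1 oriV, RepA and StaA functions provide replication and stable maintenance in Agrobacterium. Kanamycin resistance selects for the backbone, with chloramphenicol additionally selecting for the intact Gateway cassette. The vector is meant for expressing user-supplied coding sequences in transgenic plants under UBQ10 promoter control.
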