Features (pLannotate 1.2.2; 24 found; start..end, strand, type, name):
      1..25      +  misc_feature   LB T-DNA repeat: left border repeat from nopaline C58 T-DNA
    111..363     -  terminator     MAS terminator: mannopine synthase terminator
    376..924     -  CDS            bar: PAT_STRHY - Experimental evidence at protein level: Swiss-Prot protein existence level 1. Inactivates phosphinothricin (PPT) by transfer of an acetyl group from acetyl CoA. Can also acetylate demethylphosphinothricin but not PTT or glutamate. This enzyme is an effector of phosphinothricin tripeptide (PTT or bialaphos) resistance. From Streptomyces hygroscopicus. Introduced by genetic manipulation and expressed in glufosinate-tolerant maize by Dekalb Genetics.
    930..1310    -  promoter       MAS promoter: mannopine synthase promoter (Velten et al., 1984)
   2924..3048    +  protein_bind   attR1: mutant version of attR; recombination site for the Gateway® LR reaction LR Clonase™
   3073..3103    +  promoter       lac UV5 promoter: E. coli lac promoter with an "up" mutation
   3127..3156    +  promoter       cat promoter (fragment): promoter of the E. coli cat gene encoding chloramphenicol acetyltransferase
   3157..3813    +  CDS            cat: CAT_ECOLX - Experimental evidence at protein level: Swiss-Prot protein existence level 1. This enzyme is an effector of chloramphenicol resistance in bacteria. From Escherichia coli. This protein is used as a marker in many commonly used cloning vectors, such as pACYC184.
   3995..4153    +  CDS            ccdA (fragment): CCDA_ECO57 - Also known as H, letA. Experimental evidence at protein level: Swiss-Prot protein existence level 1. Antitoxin component of a type II toxin-antitoxin (TA) system which inhibits the post-segregational killing (PSK) of plasmid-free cells, also referred to as a plasmid addiction system. Binds to and blocks the activity of CcdB; will also remove bound CcdB protein from the CcdB-GyrA complex by forming a CcdA-CcdB complex, a process termed rejuvenation. Functions as a transcriptional corepressor for the ccdAB operon, repression also requires CcdB (By similarity). From Escherichia coli
   4158..4460    +  CDS            ccdB: CCDB_ECOLI - Also known as G, letB, letD. Experimental evidence at protein level: Swiss-Prot protein existence level 1. Toxic component of a type II toxin-antitoxin (TA) system, functioning in plasmid maintainence. Responsible for the post- segregational killing (PSK) of plasmid-free cells, also referred to as a plasmid addiction system. Half-life of over 2 hours. Cell killing by CcdB is accompanied by filamentation, defects in chromosome and plasmid segregation, defects in cell division, formation of anucleate cells, decreased DNA synthesis and plasmid loss. Interferes with the activity of DN
   4504..4628    -  protein_bind   attR2: mutant version of attR; recombination site for the Gateway® LR reaction LR Clonase™
   4681..5388    +  terminator     OCS terminator: octopine synthase terminator
   5389..5409    +  misc_feature   MCS (fragment): pUC18/19 multiple cloning site
   5412..5566    +  CDS            lacZα (fragment): LacZα fragment of β-galactosidase; lacZ fragment
   5632..5656    +  misc_feature   RB T-DNA repeat: right border repeat from nopaline C58 T-DNA
   5996..6397    +  CDS            Y4CG_SINFN (fragment): Protein inferred from homology: Swiss-Prot protein existence level 3. From Sinorhizobium fredii (strain NBRC 101917 / NGR234).
   6957..7586    +  CDS            pVS1 StaA: stability protein from the Pseudomonas plasmid pVS1 (Heeb et al., 2000)
   8015..9088    +  CDS            pVS1 RepA: replication protein from the Pseudomonas plasmid pVS1 (Heeb et al., 2000)
   9154..9348    +  rep_origin     pVS1 oriV: origin of replication for the Pseudomonas plasmid pVS1 (Heeb et al., 2000)
   9551..9590    +  CDS            rop (fragment): Rop protein, which maintains plasmids at low copy number; rop
   9692..9832    +  misc_feature   bom: basis of mobility region from pBR322
  10018..10606   -  rep_origin     ori: high-copy-number ColE1/pMB1/pBR322/pUC origin of replication
  10714..10783   -  ncRNA          RNA-OUT: Accession: RF00240 - RNA-OUT
  12031..12825   -  CDS            KanR: aminoglycoside phosphotransferase; aphA-3; confers resistance to kanamycin
>Addgene plasmid #209370 | pUBQ10-GW | addgene full sequence | sequence record 421919 | Addgene NGS Result
TGGCAGGATATATTGTGGTGTAAACAAATTGACGCTTAGACAACTTAATAACACATTGCGGACGTTTTTA
ATGTACTGAATTAACGCCGAATTAATTCGAGCTCGGATCTGATAATTTATTTGAAAATTCATAAGAAAAG
CAAACGTTACATGAATTGATGAAACAATACAAAGACAGATAAAGCCACGCACATTTAGGATATTGGCCGA
GATTACTGAATATTGAGTAAGATCACGGAATTTCTGACAGGAGCATGTCTTCAATTCAGCCCAAATGGCA
GTTGAAATACTCAAACCGCCCCATATGCAGGAGCGGATCATTCATTGTTTGTTTGGTTGCCTTTGCCAAC
ATGGGAGTCCAAGATTCTGCAGTCAAATCTCGGTGACGGGCAGGACCGGACGGGGCGGTACCGGCAGGCT
GAAGTCCAGCTGCCAGAAACCCACGTCATGCCAGTTCCCGTGCTTGAAGCCGGCCGCCCGCAGCATGCCG
CGGGGGGCATATCCGAGCGCCTCGTGCATGCGCACGCTCGGGTCGTTGGGCAGCCCGATGACAGCGACCA
CGCTCTTGAAGCCCTGTGCCTCCAGGGACTTCAGCAGGTGGGTGTAGAGCGTGGAGCCCAGTCCCGTCCG
CTGGTGGCGGGGGGAGACGTACACGGTCGACTCGGCCGTCCAGTCGTAGGCGTTGCGTGCCTTCCAGGGG
CCCGCGTAGGCGATGCCGGCGACCTCGCCGTCCACCTCGGCGACGAGCCAGGGATAGCGCTCCCGCAGAC
GGACGAGGTCGTCCGTCCACTCCTGCGGTTCCTGCGGCTCGGTACGGAAGTTGACCGTGCTTGTCTCGAT
GTAGTGGTTGACGATGGTGCAGACCGCCGGCATGTCCGCCTCGGTGGCACGGCGGATGTCGGCCGGGCGT
CGTTCTGGGCTCATCGATTCGATTTGGTGTATCGAGATTGGTTATGAAATTCAGATGCTAGTGTAATGTA
TTGGTAATTTGGGAAGATATAATAGGAAGCAAGGCTATTTATCCATTTCTGAAAAGGCGAAATGGCGTCA
CCGCGAGCGTCACGCGCATTCCGTTCTTGCTGTAAAGCGTTGTTTGGTACACTTTTGACTAGCGAGGCTT
GGCGTGTCAGCGTATCTATTCAAAAGTCGTTAATGGCTGCGGATCAAGAAAAAGTTGGAATAGAAACAGA
ATACCCGCGAAATTCAGGCCCGGTTGCCATGTCCTACACGCCGAAATAAACGACCAAATTAGTAGAAAAA
TAAAAACTGACTCGGATACTTACGTCACGTCTTGCGCACTGATTTGAAAAATCTCAGAATTCGCGACGTC
GTATGATCGCGAAGCACCCACCCTAAGCCACATTTTAATCCTTCTGTTGGCCATGCCCCATCAAAGTTGC
ACTTAACCCAAGATTGTGGTGGAGCTTCCCATGTTTCTCGTCTGTCCCGACGGTGTTGTGGTTGGTGCTT
TCCTTACATTCTGAGCCTCTTTCCTTCTAATCCACTCATCTGCATCTTCTTGTGTCCTTACTAATACCTC
ATTGGTTCCAAATTCCCTCCCTTTAAGCACCAGCTCGTTTCTGTTCTTCCACAGCCTCCCAAGTATCCAA
GGGACTAAAGCCTCCACATTCTTCAGATCAGGATATTCTTGTTTAAGATGTTGAACTCTATGGAGGTTTG
TATGAACTGATGATCTAGGACCGGATAAGTTCCCTTCTTCATAGCGAACTTATTCAAAGAATGTTTTGTG
TATCATTCTTGTTACATTGTTATTAATGAAAAAATATTATTGGTCATTGGACTGAACACGAGTGTTAAAT
ATGGACCAGGCCCCAAATAAGATCCATTGATATATGAATTAAATAACAAGAATAAATCGAGTCACCAAAC
CACTTGCCTTTTTTAACGAGACTTGTTCACCAACTTGATACAAAAGTCATTATCCTATGCAAATCAATAA
TCATACAAAAATATCCAATAACACTAAAAAATTAAAAGAAATGGATAATTTCACAATATGTTATACGATA
AAGAAGTTACTTTTCCAAGAAATTCACTGATTTTATAAGCCCACTTGCATTAGATAAATGGCAAAAAAAA
ACAAAAAGGAAAAGAAATAAAGCACGAAGAATTCTAGAAAATACGAAATACGCTTCAATGCAGTGGGACC
CACGGTTCAATTATTGCCAATTTTCAGCTCCACCGTATATTTAAAAAATAAAACGATAATGCTAAAAAAA
TATAAATCGTAACGATCGTTAAATCTCAACGGCTGGATCTTATGACGACCGTTAGAAATTGTGGTTGTCG
ACGAGTCAGTAATAAACGGCGTCAAAGTGGTTGCAGCCGGCACACACGAGTCGTGTTTATCAACTCAAAG
CACAAATACTTTTCCTCAACCTAAAAATAAGGCAATTAGCCAAAAACAACTTTGCGTGTAAACAACGCTC
AATACACGTGTCATTTTATTATTAGCTATTGCTTCACCGCCTTAGCTTTCTCGTGACCTAGTCGTCCTCG
TCTTTTCTTCTTCTTCTTCTATAAAACAATACCCAAAGAGCTCTTCTTCTTCACAATTCAGATTTCAATT
TCTCAAAATCTTAAAAACTTTCTCTCAATTCTCTCTACCGTGATCAAGGTAAATTTCTGTGTTCCTTATT
CTCTCAAAATCTTCGATTTTGTTTTCGTTCGATCCCAATTTCGTATATGTTCTTTGGTTTAGATTCTGTT
AATCTTAGATCGAAGACGATTTTCTGGGTTTGATCGTTAGATATCATCTTAATTCTCGATTAGGGTTTCA
TAGATATCATCCGATTTGTTCAAATAATTTGAGTTTTGTCGAATAATTACTCTTCGATTTGTGATTTCTA
TCTAGATCTGGTGTTAGTTTCTAGTTTGTGCGATCGAATTTGTCCTCGAGATCACAAGTTTGTACAAAAA
AGCTGAACGAGAAACGTAAAATGATATAAATATCAATATATTAAATTAGATTTTGCATAAAAAACAGACT
ACATAATACTGTAAAACACAACATATCCAGTCACTATGGCGGCCGCATTAGGCACCCCAGGCTTTACACT
TTATGCTTCCGGCTCGTATAATGTGTGGATTTTGAGTTAGGATCCGTCGAGATTTTCAGGAGCTAAGGAA
GCTAAAATGGAGAAAAAAATCACTGGATATACCACCGTTGATATATCCCAATGGCATCGTAAAGAACATT
TTGAGGCATTTCAGTCAGTTGCTCAATGTACCTATAACCAGACCGTTCAGCTGGATATTACGGCCTTTTT
AAAGACCGTAAAGAAAAATAAGCACAAGTTTTATCCGGCCTTTATTCACATTCTTGCCCGCCTGATGAAT
GCTCATCCGGAGTTCCGTATGGCAATGAAAGACGGTGAGCTGGTGATATGGGATAGTGTTCACCCTTGTT
ACACCGTTTTCCATGAGCAAACTGAAACGTTTTCATCGCTCTGGAGTGAATACCACGACGATTTCCGGCA
GTTTCTACACATATATTCGCAAGATGTGGCGTGTTACGGTGAAAACCTGGCCTATTTCCCTAAAGGGTTT
ATTGAGAATATGTTTTTCGTCTCAGCCAATCCCTGGGTGAGTTTCACCAGTTTTGATTTAAACGTGGCCA
ATATGGACAACTTCTTCGCCCCCGTTTTCACCATGGGCAAATATTATACGCAAGGCGACAAGGTGCTGAT
GCCGCTGGCGATTCAGGTTCATCATGCCGTTTGTGATGGCTTCCATGTCGGCAGAATGCTTAATGAATTA
CAACAGTACTGCGATGAGTGGCAGGGCGGGGCGTAAAGATCTGGATCCGGCTTACTAAAAGCCAGATAAC
AGTATGCGTATTTGCGCGCTGATTTTTGCGGTATAAGAATATATACTGATATGTATACCCGAAGTATGTC
AAAAAGAGGTATGCTATGAAGCAGCGTATTACAGTGACAGTTGACAGCGACAGCTATCAGTTGCTCAAGG
CATATATGATGTCAATATCTCCGGTCTGGTAAGCACAACCATGCAGAATGAAGCCCGTCGTCTGCGTGCC
GAACGCTGGAAAGCGGAAAATCAGGAAGGGATGGCTGAGGTCGCCCGGTTTATTGAAATGAACGGCTCTT
TTGCTGACGAGAACAGGGGCTGGTGAAATGCAGTTTAAGGTTTACACCTATAAAAGAGAGAGCCGTTATC
GTCTGTTTGTGGATGTACAGAGTGATATTATTGACACGCCCGGGCGACGGATGGTGATCCCCCTGGCCAG
TGCACGTCTGCTGTCAGATAAAGTCTCCCGTGAACTTTACCCGGTGGTGCATATCGGGGATGAAAGCTGG
CGCATGATGACCACCGATATGGCCAGTGTGCCGGTCTCCGTTATCGGGGAAGAAGTGGCTGATCTCAGCC
ACCGCGAAAATGACATCAAAAACGCCATTAACCTGATGTTCTGGGGAATATAAATGTCAGGCTCCCTTAT
ACACAGCCAGTCTGCAGGTCGACCATAGTGACTGGATATGTTGTGTTTTACAGTATTATGTAGTCTGTTT
TTTATGCAAAATCTAATTTAATATATTGATATTTATATCATTTTACGTTTCTCGTTCAGCTTTCTTGTAC
AAAGTGGTGCCTAGGTGAGTCTAGAGAGTTAATTAAGACCCGGGACTAGTCCCTAGAGTCCTGCTTTAAT
GAGATATGCGAGACGCCTATGATCGCATGATATTTGCTTTCAATTCTGTTGTGCACGTTGTAAAAAACCT
GAGCATGTGTAGCTCAGATCCTTACCGCCGGTTTCGGTTCATTCTAATGAATATATCACCCGTTACTATC
GTATTTTTATGAATAATATTCTCCGTTCAATTTACTGATTGTACCCTACTACTTATATGTACAATATTAA
AATGAAAACAATATATTGTGCTGAATAGGTTTATAGCGACATCTATGATAGAGCGCCACAATAACAAACA
ATTGCGTTTTATTATTACAAATCCAATTTTAAAAAAAGCGGCAGAACCGGTCAAACCTAAAAGACTGATT
ACATAAATCTTATTCAAATTTCAAAAGTGCCCCAGGGGCTAGTATCTACGACACACCGAGCGGCGAACTA
ATAACGCTCACTGAAGGGAACTCCGGTTCCCCGCCGGCGCGCATGGGTGAGATTCCTTGAAGTTGAGTAT
TGGCCGTCCGCTCTACCGAAAGTTACGGGCACCATTCAACCCGGTCCAGCACGGCGGCCGGGTAACCGAC
TTGCTGCCCCGAGAATTATGCAGCATTTTTTTGGTGTATGTGGGCCCCAAATGAAGTGCAGGTCAAACCT
TGACAGTGACGACAAATCGTTGGGCGGGTCCAGGGCGAATTTTGCGACAACATGTCGAGGCTCAGCAGGA
CCTGCAGGCATGCAAGCTTGGCACTGGCCGTCGTTTTACAACGTCGTGACTGGGAAAACCCTGGCGTTAC
CCAACTTAATCGCCTTGCAGCACATCCCCCTTTCGCCAGCTGGCGTAATAGCGAAGAGGCCCGCACCGAT
CGCCCTTCCCAACAGTTGCGCAGCCTGAATGGCGAATGCTAGAGCAGCTTGAGCTTGGATCAGATTGTCG
TTTCCCGCCTTCAGTTTAAACTATCAGTGTTTGACAGGATATATTGGCGGGTAAACCTAAGAGAAAAGAG
CGTTTATTAGAATAATCGGATATTTAAAAGGGCGTGAAAAGGTTTATCCGTTCGTCCATTTGTATGTGCA
TGCCAACCACAGGGTTCCCCTCGGGATCAAAGTACTTTGATCCAACCCCTCCGCTGCTATAGTGCAGTCG
GCTTCTGACGTTCAGTGCAGCCGTCTTCTGAAAACGACATGTCGCACAAGTCCTAAGTTACGCGACAGGC
TGCCGCCCTGCCCTTTTCCTGGCGTTTTCTTGTCGCGTGTTTTAGTCGCATAAAGTAGAATACTTGCGAC
TAGAACCGGAGACATTACGCCATGAACAAGAGCGCCGCCGCTGGCCTGCTGGGCTATGCCCGCGTCAGCA
CCGACGACCAGGACTTGACCAACCAACGGGCCGAACTGCACGCGGCCGGCTGCACCAAGCTGTTTTCCGA
GAAGATCACCGGCACCAGGCGCGACCGCCCGGAGCTGGCCAGGATGCTTGACCACCTACGCCCTGGCGAC
GTTGTGACAGTGACCAGGCTAGACCGCCTGGCCCGCAGCACCCGCGACCTACTGGACATTGCCGAGCGCA
TCCAGGAGGCCGGCGCGGGCCTGCGTAGCCTGGCAGAGCCGTGGGCCGACACCACCACGCCGGCCGGCCG
CATGGTGTTGACCGTGTTCGCCGGCATTGCCGAGTTCGAGCGTTCCCTAATCATCGACCGCACCCGGAGC
GGGCGCGAGGCCGCCAAGGCCCGAGGCGTGAAGTTTGGCCCCCGCCCTACCCTCACCCCGGCACAGATCG
CGCACGCCCGCGAGCTGATCGACCAGGAAGGCCGCACCGTGAAAGAGGCGGCTGCACTGCTTGGCGTGCA
TCGCTCGACCCTGTACCGCGCACTTGAGCGCAGCGAGGAAGTGACGCCCACCGAGGCCAGGCGGCGCGGT
GCCTTCCGTGAGGACGCATTGACCGAGGCCGACGCCCTGGCGGCCGCCGAGAATGAACGCCAAGAGGAAC
AAGCATGAAACCGCACCAGGACGGCCAGGACGAACCGTTTTTCATTACCGAAGAGATCGAGGCGGAGATG
ATCGCGGCCGGGTACGTGTTCGAGCCGCCCGCGCACGTCTCAACCGTGCGGCTGCATGAAATCCTGGCCG
GTTTGTCTGATGCCAAGCTGGCGGCCTGGCCGGCCAGCTTGGCCGCTGAAGAAACCGAGCGCCGCCGTCT
AAAAAGGTGATGTGTATTTGAGTAAAACAGCTTGCGTCATGCGGTCGCTGCGTATATGATGCGATGAGTA
AATAAACAAATACGCAAGGGGAACGCATGAAGGTTATCGCTGTACTTAACCAGAAAGGCGGGTCAGGCAA
GACGACCATCGCAACCCATCTAGCCCGCGCCCTGCAACTCGCCGGGGCCGATGTTCTGTTAGTCGATTCC
GATCCCCAGGGCAGTGCCCGCGATTGGGCGGCCGTGCGGGAAGATCAACCGCTAACCGTTGTCGGCATCG
ACCGCCCGACGATTGACCGCGACGTGAAGGCCATCGGCCGGCGCGACTTCGTAGTGATCGACGGAGCGCC
CCAGGCGGCGGACTTGGCTGTGTCCGCGATCAAGGCAGCCGACTTCGTGCTGATTCCGGTGCAGCCAAGC
CCTTACGACATATGGGCCACCGCCGACCTGGTGGAGCTGGTTAAGCAGCGCATTGAGGTCACGGATGGAA
GGCTACAAGCGGCCTTTGTCGTGTCGCGGGCGATCAAAGGCACGCGCATCGGCGGTGAGGTTGCCGAGGC
GCTGGCCGGGTACGAGCTGCCCATTCTTGAGTCCCGTATCACGCAGCGCGTGAGCTACCCAGGCACTGCC
GCCGCCGGCACAACCGTTCTTGAATCAGAACCCGAGGGCGACGCTGCCCGCGAGGTCCAGGCGCTGGCCG
CTGAAATTAAATCAAAACTCATTTGAGTTAATGAGGTAAAGAGAAAATGAGCAAAAGCACAAACACGCTA
AGTGCCGGCCGTCCGAGCGCACGCAGCAGCAAGGCTGCAACGTTGGCCAGCCTGGCAGACACGCCAGCCA
TGAAGCGGGTCAACTTTCAGTTGCCGGCGGAGGATCACACCAAGCTGAAGATGTACGCGGTACGCCAAGG
CAAGACCATTACCGAGCTGCTATCTGAATACATCGCGCAGCTACCAGAGTAAATGAGCAAATGAATAAAT
GAGTAGATGAATTTTAGCGGCTAAAGGAGGCGGCATGGAAAATCAAGAACAACCAGGCACCGACGCCGTG
GAATGCCCCATGTGTGGAGGAACGGGCGGTTGGCCAGGCGTAAGCGGCTGGGTTGCCTGCCGGCCCTGCA
ATGGCACTGGAACCCCCAAGCCCGAGGAATCGGCGTGAGCGGTCGCAAACCATCCGGCCCGGTACAAATC
GGCGCGGCGCTGGGTGATGACCTGGTGGAGAAGTTGAAGGCCGCGCAGGCCGCCCAGCGGCAACGCATCG
AGGCAGAAGCACGCCCCGGTGAATCGTGGCAAGCGGCCGCTGATCGAATCCGCAAAGAATCCCGGCAACC
GCCGGCAGCCGGTGCGCCGTCGATTAGGAAGCCGCCCAAGGGCGACGAGCAACCAGATTTTTTCGTTCCG
ATGCTCTATGACGTGGGCACCCGCGATAGTCGCAGCATCATGGACGTGGCCGTTTTCCGTCTGTCGAAGC
GTGACCGACGAGCTGGCGAGGTGATCCGCTACGAGCTTCCAGACGGGCACGTAGAGGTTTCCGCAGGGCC
GGCCGGCATGGCCAGTGTGTGGGATTACGACCTGGTACTGATGGCGGTTTCCCATCTAACCGAATCCATG
AACCGATACCGGGAAGGGAAGGGAGACAAGCCCGGCCGCGTGTTCCGTCCACACGTTGCGGACGTACTCA
AGTTCTGCCGGCGAGCCGATGGCGGAAAGCAGAAAGACGACCTGGTAGAAACCTGCATTCGGTTAAACAC
CACGCACGTTGCCATGCAGCGTACGAAGAAGGCCAAGAACGGCCGCCTGGTGACGGTATCCGAGGGTGAA
GCCTTGATTAGCCGCTACAAGATCGTAAAGAGCGAAACCGGGCGGCCGGAGTACATCGAGATCGAGCTAG
CTGATTGGATGTACCGCGAGATCACAGAAGGCAAGAACCCGGACGTGCTGACGGTTCACCCCGATTACTT
TTTGATCGATCCCGGCATCGGCCGTTTTCTCTACCGCCTGGCACGCCGCGCCGCAGGCAAGGCAGAAGCC
AGATGGTTGTTCAAGACGATCTACGAACGCAGTGGCAGCGCCGGAGAGTTCAAGAAGTTCTGTTTCACCG
TGCGCAAGCTGATCGGGTCAAATGACCTGCCGGAGTACGATTTGAAGGAGGAGGCGGGGCAGGCTGGCCC
GATCCTAGTCATGCGCTACCGCAACCTGATCGAGGGCGAAGCATCCGCCGGTTCCTAATGTACGGAGCAG
ATGCTAGGGCAAATTGCCCTAGCAGGGGAAAAAGGTCGAAAAGGTCTCTTTCCTGTGGATAGCACGTACA
TTGGGAACCCAAAGCCGTACATTGGGAACCGGAACCCGTACATTGGGAACCCAAAGCCGTACATTGGGAA
CCGGTCACACATGTAAGTGACTGATATAAAAGAGAAAAAAGGCGATTTTTCCGCCTAAAACTCTTTAAAA
CTTATTAAAACTCTTAAAACCCGCCTGGCCTGTGCATAACTGTCTGGCCAGCGCACAGCCGAAGAGCTGC
AAAAAGCGCCTACCCTTCGGTCGCTGCGCTCCCTACGCCCCGCCGCTTCGCGTCGGCCTATCGCGGCCGC
TGGCCGCTCAAAAATGGCTGGCCTACGGCCAGGCAATCTACCAGGGCGCGGACAAGCCGCGCCGTCGCCA
CTCGACCGCCGGCGCCCACATCAAGGCACCCTGCCTCGCGCGTTTCGGTGATGACGGTGAAAACCTCTGA
CACATGCAGCTCCCGGAGACGGTCACAGCTTGTCTGTAAGCGGATGCCGGGAGCAGACAAGCCCGTCAGG
GCGCGTCAGCGGGTGTTGGCGGGTGTCGGGGCGCAGCCATGACCCAGTCACGTAGCGATAGCGGAGTGTA
TACTGGCTTAACTATGCGGCATCAGAGCAGATTGTACTGAGAGTGCACCATATGCGGTGTGAAATACCGC
ACAGATGCGTAAGGAGAAAATACCGCATCAGGCGCTCTTCCGCTTCCTCGCTCACTGACTCGCTGCGCTC
GGTCGTTCGGCTGCGGCGAGCGGTATCAGCTCACTCAAAGGCGGTAATACGGTTATCCACAGAATCAGGG
GATAACGCAGGAAAGAACATGTGAGCAAAAGGCCAGCAAAAGGCCAGGAACCGTAAAAAGGCCGCGTTGC
TGGCGTTTTTCCATAGGCTCCGCCCCCCTGACGAGCATCACAAAAATCGACGCTCAAGTCAGAGGTGGCG
AAACCCGACAGGACTATAAAGATACCAGGCGTTTCCCCCTGGAAGCTCCCTCGTGCGCTCTCCTGTTCCG
ACCCTGCCGCTTACCGGATACCTGTCCGCCTTTCTCCCTTCGGGAAGCGTGGCGCTTTCTCATAGCTCAC
GCTGTAGGTATCTCAGTTCGGTGTAGGTCGTTCGCTCCAAGCTGGGCTGTGTGCACGAACCCCCCGTTCA
GCCCGACCGCTGCGCCTTATCCGGTAACTATCGTCTTGAGTCCAACCCGGTAAGACACGACTTATCGCCA
CTGGCAGCAGCCACTGGTAACAGGATTAGCAGAGCGAGGTATGTAGGCGGTGCTACAGAGTTCTTGAAGT
GGTGGCCTAACTACGGCTACACTAGAAGGACAGTATTTGGTATCTGCGCTCTGCTGAAGCCAGTTACCTT
CGGAAAAAGAGTTGGTAGCTCTTGATCCGGCAAACAAACCACCGCTGGTAGCGGTGGTTTTTTTGTTTGC
AAGCAGCAGATTACGCGCAGAAAAAAAGGATCTCAAGAAGATCCTTTGATCTTTTCTACGGGGTCTGACG
CTCAGTGGAACGAAAACTCACGTTAAGGGCTGATGAATCCCCTAATGATTTTGGTAAAAATCATTAAGTT
AAGGTGGATACACATCTTGTCATATGATCAAATGGTTTCGCGAAAAATCAATAATCAGACAACAAGATGT
GCGAACTCGATATTTTACACGACTCTCTTTACCAATTCTGCCCCGAATTACACTTAAAACGACTCAACAG
CTTAACGTTGGCTTGCCACGCATTACTTGACTGTAAAACTCTCACTCTTACCGAACTTGGCCGTAACCTG
CCAACCAAAGCGAGAACAAAACATAACATCAAACGAATCGACCGATTGTTAGGTAATCGTCACCTCCACA
AAGAGCGACTCGCTGTATACCGTTGGCATGCTAGCTTTATCTGTTCGGGCAATACGATGCCCATTGTACT
TGTTGACTGGTCTGATATTCGTGAGCAAAAACGACTTATGGTATTGCGAGCTTCAGTCGCACTACACGGT
CGTTCTGTTACTCTTTATGAGAAAGCGTTCCCGCTTTCAGAGCAATGTTCAAAGAAAGCTCATGACCAAT
TTCTAGCCGACCTTGCGAGCATTCTACCGAGTAACACCACACCGCTCATTGTCAGTGATGCTGGCTTTAA
AGTGCCATGGTATAAATCCGTTGAGAAGCTGGGTTGGTACTGGTTAAGTCGAGTAAGAGGAAAAGTACAA
TATGCAGACCTAGGAGCGGAAAACTGGAAACCTATCAGCAACTTACATGATATGTCATCTAGTCACTCAA
AGACTTTAGGCTATAAGAGGCTGACTAAAAGCAATCCAATCTCATGCCAAATTCTATTGTATAAATCTCG
CTCTAAAGGCCGAAAAAATCAGCGCTCGACACGGACTCATTGTCACCACCCGTCACCTAAAATCTACTCA
GCGTCGGCAAAGGAGCCATGGGTTCTAGCAACTAACTTACCTGTTGAAATTCGAACACCCAAACAACTTG
TTAATATCTATTCGAAGCGAATGCAGATTGAAGAAACCTTCCGAGACTTGAAAAGTCCTGCCTACGGACT
AGGCCTACGCCATAGCCGAACGAGCAGCTCAGAGCGTTTTGATATCATGCTGCTAATCGCCCTGATGCTT
CAACTAACATGTTGGCTTGCGGGCGTTCATGCTCAGAAACAAGGTTGGGACAAGCACTTCCAGGCTAACA
CAGTCAGAAATCGAAACGTACTCTCAACAGTTCGCTTAGGCATGGAAGTTTTGCGGCATTCTGGCTACAC
AATAACAAGGGAAGACTTACTCGTGGCTGCAACCCTACTAGCTCAAAATTTATTCACACATGGTTACGCT
TTGGGGAAATTATGAGGGGATCTCTCAGCGTTAAGGGATTTTGGTCATGCATTCTAGGTACTAAAACAAT
TCATCCAGTAAAATATAATATTTTATTTTCTCCCAATCAGGCTTGATCCCCAGTAAGTCAAAAAATAGCT
CGACATACTGTTCTTCCCCGATATCCTCCCTGATCGACCGGACGCAGAAGGCAATGTCATACCACTTGTC
CGCCCTGCCGCTTCTCCCAAGATCAATAAAGCCACTTACTTTGCCATCTTTCACAAAGATGTTGCTGTCT
CCCAGGTCGCCGTGGGAAAAGACAAGTTCCTCTTCGGGCTTTTCCGTCTTTAAAAAATCATACAGCTCGC
GCGGATCTTTAAATGGAGTGTCTTCTTCCCAGTTTTCGCAATCCACATCGGCCAGATCGTTATTCAGTAA
GTAATCCAATTCGGCTAAGCGGCTGTCTAAGCTATTCGTATAGGGACAATCCGATATGTCGATGGAGTGA
AAGAGCCTGATGCACTCCGCATACAGCTCGATAATCTTTTCAGGGCTTTGTTCATCTTCATACTCTTCCG
AGCAAAGGACGCCATCGGCCTCACTCATGAGCAGATTGCTCCAGCCATCATGCCGTTCAAAGTGCAGGAC
CTTTGGAACAGGCAGCTTTCCTTCCAGCCATAGCATCATGTCCTTTTCCCGTTCCACATCATAGGTGGTC
CCTTTATACCGGCTGTCCGTCATTTTTAAATATAGGTTTTCATTTTCTCCCACCAGCTTATATACCTTAG
CAGGAGACATTCCTTCCGTATCTTTTACGCAGCGGTATTTTTCGATCAGTTTTTTCAATTCCGGTGATAT
TCTCATTTTAGCCATTTATTATTTCCTTCCTCTTTTCTACAGTATTTAAAGATACCCCAAGAAGCTAATT
ATAACAAGACGAACTCCAATTCACTGTTCCTTGCATTCTAAAACCTTAAATACCAGAAAACAGCTTTTTC
AAAGTTGTTTTCAAAGTTGGCGTATAACATAGTATCGACGGAGCCGATTTTGAAACCGCGGTGATCACAG
GCAGCAACGCTCTGTCATCGTTACAATCAACATGCTACCCTCCGCGAGATCATCCGTGTTTCAAACCCGG
CAGCTTAGTTGCCGTTCTTCCGAATAGCATCGGTAACATGAGCAAAGTCTGCCGCCTTACAACGGCTCTC
CCGCTGACGCCGTCCCGGACTGATGGGCTGCCTGTATCGAGTGGTGATTTTGTGCCGAGCTGCCGGTCGG
GGAGCTGTTGGCTGGCTGG
